>Addgene plasmid #128172 | pCAGGS-mTagBFP2-T2A-iCreERT2 (PVV) | addgene full sequence | sequence record 247964 | Addgene NGS Result
GACATTGATTATTGACTAGTTATTAATAGTAATCAATTACGGGGTCATTAGTTCATAGCCCATATATGGA
GTTCCGCGTTACATAACTTACGGTAAATGGCCCGCCTGGCTGACCGCCCAACGACCCCCGCCCATTGACG
TCAATAATGACGTATGTTCCCATAGTAACGCCAATAGGGACTTTCCATTGACGTCAATGGGTGGAGTATT
TACGGTAAACTGCCCACTTGGCAGTACATCAAGTGTATCATATGCCAAGTACGCCCCCTATTGACGTCAA
TGACGGTAAATGGCCCGCCTGGCATTATGCCCAGTACATGACCTTATGGGACTTTCCTACTTGGCAGTAC
ATCTACGTATTAGTCATCGCTATTACCATGGTCGAGGTGAGCCCCACGTTCTGCTTCACTCTCCCCATCT
CCCCCCCCTCCCCACCCCCAATTTTGTATTTATTTATTTTTTAATTATTTTGTGCAGCGATGGGGGCGGG
GGGGGGGGGGGGGCGCGCGCCAGGCGGGGCGGGGCGGGGCGGGGGGCGGGGCGGGGCGAGGCGGAGAGGT
GCGGCGGCAGCCAATCAGAGCGGCGCGCTCCGAAAGTTTCCTTTTATGGCGAGGCGGCGGCGGCGGCGGC
CCTATAAAAAGCGAAGCGCGCGGCGGGCGGGAGTCGCTGCGCGCTGCCTTCGCCCCGTGCCCCGCTCCGC
CGCCGCCTCGCGCCGCCCGCCCCGGCTCTGACTGACCGCGTTACTCCCACAGGTGAGCGGGCGGGACGGC
CCTTCTCCTCCGGGCTGTAATTAGCGCTTGGTTTAATGACGGCTTGTTTCTTTTCTGTGGCTGCGTGAAA
GCCTTGAGGGGCTCCGGGAGGGCCCTTTGTGCGGGGGGAGCGGCTCGGGGGGTGCGTGCGTGTGTGTGTG
CGTGGGGAGCGCCGCGTGCGGCTCCGCGCTGCCCGGCGGCTGTGAGCGCTGCGGGCGCGGCGCGGGGCTT
TGTGCGCTCCGCAGTGTGCGCGAGGGGAGCGCGGCCGGGGGCGGTGCCCCGCGGTGCGGGGGGGGCTGCG
AGGGGAACAAAGGCTGCGTGCGGGGTGTGTGCGTGGGGGGGTGAGCAGGGGGTGTGGGCGCGTCGGTCGG
GCTGCAACCCCCCCTGCACCCCCCTCCCCGAGTTGCTGAGCACGGCCCGGCTTCGGGTGCGGGGCTCCGT
ACGGGGCGTGGCGCGGGGCTCGCCGTGCCGGGCGGGGGGTGGCGGCAGGTGGGGGTGCCGGGCGGGGCGG
GGCCGCCTCGGGCCGGGGAGGGCTCGGGGGAGGGGCGCGGCGGCCCCCGGAGCGCCGGCGGCTGTCGAGG
CGCGGCGAGCCGCAGCCATTGCCTTTTATGGTAATCGTGCGAGAGGGCGCAGGGACTTCCTTTGTCCCAA
ATCTGTGCGGAGCCGAAATCTGGGAGGCGCCGCCGCACCCCCTCTAGCGGGCGCGGGGCGAAGCGGTGCG
GCGCCGGCAGGAAGGAAATGGGCGGGGAGGGCCTTCGTGCGTCGCCGCGCCGCCGTCCCCTTCTCCCTCT
CCAGCCTCGGGGCTGTCCGCGGGGGGACGGCTGCCTTCGGGGGGGACGGGGCAGGGCGGGGTTCGGCTTC
TGGCGTGTGACCGGCGGCTCTAGAGCCTCTGCTAACCATGTTCATGCCTTCTTCTTTTTCCTACAGCTCC
TGGGCAACGTGCTGGTTATTGTGCTGTCTCATCATTTTGGCAAAGAATTCGCCATGGTGTCTAAGGGCGA
AGAGCTGATTAAGGAGAACATGCACATGAAGCTGTACATGGAGGGCACCGTGGACAACCATCACTTCAAG
TGCACATCCGAGGGCGAAGGCAAGCCCTACGAGGGCACCCAGACCATGAGAATCAAGGTGGTCGAGGGCG
GCCCTCTCCCCTTCGCCTTCGACATCCTGGCTACTAGCTTCCTCTACGGCAGCAAGACCTTCATCAACCA
CACCCAGGGCATCCCCGACTTCTTCAAGCAGTCCTTCCCTGAGGGCTTCACATGGGAGAGAGTCACCACA
TACGAAGACGGGGGCGTGCTGACCGCTACCCAGGACACCAGCCTCCAGGACGGCTGCCTCATCTACAACG
TCAAGATCAGAGGGGTGAACTTCACATCCAACGGCCCTGTGATGCAGAAGAAAACACTCGGCTGGGAGGC
CTTCACCGAGACGCTGTACCCCGCTGACGGCGGCCTGGAAGGCAGAAACGACATGGCCCTGAAGCTCGTG
GGCGGGAGCCATCTGATCGCAAACGCCAAGACCACATATAGATCCAAGAAACCCGCTAAGAACCTCAAGA
TGCCTGGCGTCTACTATGTGGACTACAGACTGGAAAGAATCAAGGAGGCCAACAACGAGACCTACGTCGA
GCAGCACGAGGTGGCAGTGGCCAGATACTGCGACCTCCCTAGCAAACTGGGGCACAAGCTTAATGGCGGC
TCCGGCGGCCGCTCCGAGGGCCGCGGCAGCCTGCTGACATGCGGCGACGTGGAAGAGAACCCTGGCCCTG
TGGTGAACCTGCTGACTGTGCACCAAAACCTGCCTGCCCTCCCTGTGGATGCCACCTCTGATGAAGTCAG
GAAGAACCTGATGGACATGTTCAGGGACAGGCAGGCCTTCTCTGAACACACCTGGAAGATGCTCCTGTCT
GTGTGCAGATCCTGGGCTGCCTGGTGCAAGCTGAACAACAGGAAATGGTTCCCTGCTGAACCTGAGGATG
TGAGGGACTACCTCCTGTACCTGCAAGCCAGAGGCCTGGCTGTGAAGACCATCCAACAGCACCTGGGCCA
GCTCAACATGCTGCACAGGAGATCTGGCCTGCCTCGCCCTTCTGACTCCAATGCTGTGTCCCTGGTGATG
AGGAGAATCAGAAAGGAGAATGTGGATGCTGGGGAGAGAGCCAAGCAGGCCCTGGCCTTTGAACGCACTG
ACTTTGACCAAGTCAGATCCCTGATGGAGAACTCTGACAGATGCCAGGACATCAGGAACCTGGCCTTCCT
GGGCATTGCCTACAACACCCTGCTGCGCATTGCCGAAATTGCCAGAATCAGAGTGAAGGACATCTCCCGC
ACCGATGGTGGGAGAATGCTGATCCACATTGGCAGGACCAAGACCCTGGTGTCCACAGCTGGTGTGGAGA
AGGCCCTGTCCCTGGGGGTTACCAAGCTGGTGGAGAGATGGATCTCTGTGTCTGGTGTGGCTGATGACCC
CAACAACTACCTGTTCTGCCGGGTCAGAAAGAATGGTGTGGCTGCCCCTTCTGCCACCTCCCAACTGTCC
ACCCGGGCCCTGGAAGGGATCTTTGAGGCCACCCACCGCCTGATCTATGGTGCCAAGGATGACTCTGGGC
AGAGATACCTGGCCTGGTCTGGCCACTCTGCCAGAGTGGGTGCTGCCAGGGACATGGCCAGGGCTGGTGT
GTCCATCCCTGAAATCATGCAGGCTGGTGGCTGGACCAATGTGAACATTGTGATGAACTACATCAGAAAC
CTGGACTCTGAGACTGGGGCCATGGTGAGGCTGCTAGAGGATGGGGACCTCGAGCCATCTGCTGGAGACA
TGAGAGCTGCCAACCTTTGGCCAAGCCCGCTCATGATCAAACGCTCTAAGAAGAACAGCCTGGCCTTGTC
CCTGACGGCCGACCAGATGGTCAGTGCCTTGTTGGATGCTGAGCCCCCCATACTCTATTCCGAGTATGAT
CCTACCAGACCCTTCAGTGAAGCTTCGATGATGGGCTTACTGACCAACCTGGCAGACAGGGAGCTGGTTC
ACATGATCAACTGGGCGAAGAGGGTGCCAGGCTTTGTGGATTTGACCCTCCATGATCAGGTCCACCTTCT
AGAATGTGCCTGGCTAGAGATCCTGATGATTGGTCTCGTCTGGCGCTCCATGGAGCACCCAGTGAAGCTA
CTGTTTGCTCCTAACTTGCTCTTGGACAGGAACCAGGGAAAATGTGTAGAGGGCATGGTGGAGATCTTCG
ACATGCTGCTGGCTACATCATCTCGGTTCCGCATGATGAATCTGCAGGGAGAGGAGTTTGTGTGCCTCAA
ATCTATTATTTTGCTTAATTCTGGAGTGTACACATTTCTGTCCAGCACCCTGAAGTCTCTGGAAGAGAAG
GACCATATCCACCGAGTCCTGGACAAGATCACAGACACTTTGATCCACCTGATGGCCAAGGCAGGCCTGA
CCCTGCAGCAGCAGCACCAGCGGCTGGCCCAGCTCCTCCTCATCCTCTCCCACATCAGGCACATGAGTAA
CAAAGGCATGGAGCATCTGTACAGCATGAAGTGCAAGAACGTGGTGCCCCTCTATGACCTGCTGCTGGAG
GCGGCGGACGCCCACCGCCTACATGCGCCCACTAGCCGTGGAGGGGCATCCGTGGAGGAGACGGACCAAA
GCCACTTGGCCACTGCGGGCTCTACTTCATCGCATTCCTTGCAAAAGTATTACATCACGGGGGAGGCAGA
GGGTTTCCCTGCCACAGCTTGAGGCGCGCCGGATCTTTTTCCCTCTGCCAAAAATTATGGGGACATCATG
AAGCCCCTTGAGCATCTGACTTCTGGCTAATAAAGGAAATTTATTTTCATTGCAATAGTGTGTTGGAATT
TTTTGTGTCTCTCACTCGGAAGGACATATGGGAGGGCAAATCATTTAAAACATCAGAATGAGTATTTGGT
TTAGAGTTTGGCAACATATGCCCATATGCTGGCTGCCATGAACAAAGGTTGGCTATAAAGAGGTCATCAG
TATATGAAACAGCCCCCTGCTGTCCATTCCTTATTCCATAGAAAAGCCTTGACTTGAGGTTAGATTTTTT
TTATATTTTGTTTTGTGTTATTTTTTTCTTTAACATCCCTAAAATTTTCCTTACATGTTTTACTAGCCAG
ATTTTTCCTCCTCTCCTGACTACTCCCAGTCATAGCTGTCCCTCTTCTCTTATGGAGATCCCTCGACCTG
CAGCCCAAGCTTGGCGTAATCATGGTCATAGCTGTTTCCTGTGTGAAATTGTTATCCGCTCACAATTCCA
CACAACATACGAGCCGGAAGCATAAAGTGTAAAGCCTGGGGTGCCTAATGAGTGAGCTAACTCACATTAA
TTGCGTTGCGCTCACTGCCCGCTTTCCAGTCGGGAAACCTGTCGTGCCAGCGGATCCGCATCTCAATTAG
TCAGCAACCATAGTCCCGCCCCTAACTCCGCCCATCCCGCCCCTAACTCCGCCCAGTTCCGCCCATTCTC
CGCCCCATGGCTGACTAATTTTTTTTATTTATGCAGAGGCCGAGGCCGCCTCGGCCTCTGAGCTATTCCA
GAAGTAGTGAGGAGGCTTTTTTGGAGGCCTAGGCTTTTGCAAAAAGCTAACTTGTTTATTGCAGCTTATA
ATGGTTACAAATAAAGCAATAGCATCACAAATTTCACAAATAAAGCATTTTTTTCACTGCATTCTAGTTG
TGGTTTGTCCAAACTCATCAATGTATCTTATCATGTCTGGATCCGCTGCATTAATGAATCGGCCAACGCG
CGGGGAGAGGCGGTTTGCGTATTGGGCGCTCTTCCGCTTCCTCGCTCACTGACTCGCTGCGCTCGGTCGT
TCGGCTGCGGCGAGCGGTATCAGCTCACTCAAAGGCGGTAATACGGTTATCCACAGAATCAGGGGATAAC
GCAGGAAAGAACATGTGAGCAAAAGGCCAGCAAAAGGCCAGGAACCGTAAAAAGGCCGCGTTGCTGGCGT
TTTTCCATAGGCTCCGCCCCCCTGACGAGCATCACAAAAATCGACGCTCAAGTCAGAGGTGGCGAAACCC
GACAGGACTATAAAGATACCAGGCGTTTCCCCCTGGAAGCTCCCTCGTGCGCTCTCCTGTTCCGACCCTG
CCGCTTACCGGATACCTGTCCGCCTTTCTCCCTTCGGGAAGCGTGGCGCTTTCTCATAGCTCACGCTGTA
GGTATCTCAGTTCGGTGTAGGTCGTTCGCTCCAAGCTGGGCTGTGTGCACGAACCCCCCGTTCAGCCCGA
CCGCTGCGCCTTATCCGGTAACTATCGTCTTGAGTCCAACCCGGTAAGACACGACTTATCGCCACTGGCA
GCAGCCACTGGTAACAGGATTAGCAGAGCGAGGTATGTAGGCGGTGCTACAGAGTTCTTGAAGTGGTGGC
CTAACTACGGCTACACTAGAAGAACAGTATTTGGTATCTGCGCTCTGCTGAAGCCAGTTACCTTCGGAAA
AAGAGTTGGTAGCTCTTGATCCGGCAAACAAACCACCGCTGGTAGCGGTGGTTTTTTTGTTTGCAAGCAG
CAGATTACGCGCAGAAAAAAAGGATCTCAAGAAGATCCTTTGATCTTTTCTACGGGGTCTGACGCTCAGT
GGAACGAAAACTCACGTTAAGGGATTTTGGTCATGAGATTATCAAAAAGGATCTTCACCTAGATCCTTTT
AAATTAAAAATGAAGTTTTAAATCAATCTAAAGTATATATGAGTAAACTTGGTCTGACAGTTACCAATGC
TTAATCAGTGAGGCACCTATCTCAGCGATCTGTCTATTTCGTTCATCCATAGTTGCCTGACTCCCCGTCG
TGTAGATAACTACGATACGGGAGGGCTTACCATCTGGCCCCAGTGCTGCAATGATACCGCGAGACCCACG
CTCACCGGCTCCAGATTTATCAGCAATAAACCAGCCAGCCGGAAGGGCCGAGCGCAGAAGTGGTCCTGCA
ACTTTATCCGCCTCCATCCAGTCTATTAATTGTTGCCGGGAAGCTAGAGTAAGTAGTTCGCCAGTTAATA
GTTTGCGCAACGTTGTTGCCATTGCTACAGGCATCGTGGTGTCACGCTCGTCGTTTGGTATGGCTTCATT
CAGCTCCGGTTCCCAACGATCAAGGCGAGTTACATGATCCCCCATGTTGTGCAAAAAAGCGGTTAGCTCC
TTCGGTCCTCCGATCGTTGTCAGAAGTAAGTTGGCCGCAGTGTTATCACTCATGGTTATGGCAGCACTGC
ATAATTCTCTTACTGTCATGCCATCCGTAAGATGCTTTTCTGTGACTGGTGAGTACTCAACCAAGTCATT
CTGAGAATAGTGTATGCGGCGACCGAGTTGCTCTTGCCCGGCGTCAATACGGGATAATACCGCGCCACAT
AGCAGAACTTTAAAAGTGCTCATCATTGGAAAACGTTCTTCGGGGCGAAAACTCTCAAGGATCTTACCGC
TGTTGAGATCCAGTTCGATGTAACCCACTCGTGCACCCAACTGATCTTCAGCATCTTTTACTTTCACCAG
CGTTTCTGGGTGAGCAAAAACAGGAAGGCAAAATGCCGCAAAAAAGGGAATAAGGGCGACACGGAAATGT
TGAATACTCATACTCTTCCTTTTTCAATATTATTGAAGCATTTATCAGGGTTATTGTCTCATGAGCGGAT
ACATATTTGAATGTATTTAGAAAAATAAACAAATAGGGGTTCCGCGCACATTTCCCCGAAAAGTGCCACC
TGGGTC
Features (pLannotate 1.2.2; 19 found; start..end, strand, type, name):
      1..380     +  enhancer       CMV enhancer: human cytomegalovirus immediate early enhancer
    382..659     +  promoter       chicken β-actin promoter: No description available
    660..1676    +  intron         chimeric intron: chimera between introns from chicken β-actin and rabbit β-globin
   1674..1730    +  CDS            HBB (fragment): HBB_LEPEU - Experimental evidence at protein level: Swiss-Prot protein existence level 1. Involved in oxygen transport from the lung to the various peripheral tissues. From Lepus europaeus (European hare).
   1734..2444    +  CDS            mTagBFP2: mTagBFP2 is a basic (constitutively fluorescent) blue fluorescent protein published in 2011, derived from Entacmaea quadricolor. It is reported to be a very rapidly-maturing monomer with very low acid sensitivity.
   2526..3548    +  CDS            cre: RECR_BPP1 - Experimental evidence at protein level: Swiss-Prot protein existence level 1. Catalyzes site-specific recombination between two 34-base- pair LOXP sites. Its role is to maintain the phage genome as a monomeric unit-copy plasmid in the lysogenic state. From Escherichia phage P1 (Bacteriophage P1).
   3561..4496    +  CDS            ERT2: mutated ligand-binding domain of the human estrogen receptor (Feil et al., 1997)
   4579..4634    +  polyA_signal   β-globin poly(A) signal: rabbit β-globin polyadenylation signal (Gil and Proudfoot, 1987)
   5019..5035    -  protein_bind   lac operator: The lac repressor binds to the lac operator to inhibit transcription in E. coli. This inhibition can be relieved by adding lactose or isopropyl-β-D-thiogalactopyranoside (IPTG). lac repressor encoded by lacI
   5043..5073    -  promoter       lac promoter: promoter for the E. coli lac operon
   5088..5109    -  protein_bind   CAP binding site: CAP binding activates transcription in the presence of cAMP. E. coli catabolite activator protein
   5122..5161    -  CDS            lacI (fragment): lac repressor; lacI; The lac repressor binds to the lac operator to inhibit transcription in E. coli. This inhibition can be relieved by adding lactose or isopropyl-β-D-thiogalactopyranoside (IPTG).
   5168..5190    +  promoter       SV40 promoter (fragment): SV40 enhancer and early promoter
   5214..5349    +  rep_origin     SV40 ori: SV40 origin of replication
   5369..5503    +  polyA_signal   SV40 poly(A) signal: SV40 polyadenylation signal
   5505..5559    -  CDS            lacI (fragment): lac repressor; lacI; The lac repressor binds to the lac operator to inhibit transcription in E. coli. This inhibition can be relieved by adding lactose or isopropyl-β-D-thiogalactopyranoside (IPTG).
   5742..6330    -  rep_origin     ori: high-copy-number ColE1/pMB1/pBR322/pUC origin of replication
   6501..7361    -  CDS            AmpR: β-lactamase; bla; confers resistance to ampicillin, carbenicillin, and related antibiotics
   7362..7466    -  promoter       AmpR promoter: bla
