[The description below was written by a language model from this plasmid's Addgene catalogue record and pLannotate feature annotations shown in this document.]
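Description:
pCAGGS-mTagBFP2-T2A-iCreERT2 (PVV) is a 7.5 kb mammalian expression plasmid built on the pCAGGS backbone and used as a Cre/lox tool. It is propagated in E. coli through a high-copy ColE1/pUC-type origin and selected with ampicillin via the β-lactamase gene and its native promoter. The backbone also carries remnants of lac regulatory sequence (lac promoter, operator, CAP site and short lacI fragments), plus an SV40 origin of replication, which can support episomal amplification in cells expressing SV40 large T antigen. No mammalian selection marker is annotated.

The payload is a single synthetic open reading frame driven by the composite CAG promoter, made up of the CMV immediate-early enhancer, the chicken β-actin promoter and a chimeric β-actin/β-globin intron, and terminated by the rabbit β-globin polyadenylation signal. This arrangement gives strong, broadly active expression in mammalian cells. The coding region begins with mTagBFP2, a rapidly maturing monomeric blue fluorescent protein. According to the insert name, this is followed by a T2A self-cleaving peptide, which is not annotated separately but corresponds to the gap between the two coding features. Next comes the codon-improved Cre recombinase iCre, fused at its C-terminus to ERT2, the mutated human estrogen receptor ligand-binding domain. Ribosomal skipping at T2A yields two separate proteins from one transcript, so blue fluorescence marks the cells that express the recombinase. The ERT2 fusion makes recombination of loxP-flanked targets dependent on tamoxifen or 4-hydroxytamoxifen. "PVV" refers to the N-terminal residues of the iCre-ERT2 product, suggesting this is one of a set of N-terminal variants, though the record does not explain the purpose of the variation.
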