Addgene plasmid #128172: pCAGGS-mTagBFP2-T2A-iCreERT2 (PVV)
Purpose: Monomeric TagBFP2 and iCre-ERT2 recombinase (PVV N-terminus)
Depositing lab: Mario Capecchi. Depositing organization: University of Utah.
Backbone
  Vector backbone: pCAGGS
  Vector type: Mammalian Expression, Cre/Lox
Growth in bacteria
  Bacterial resistance: Ampicillin, 100 μg/mL
  Growth temperature: 30°C
  Growth strain: DH10B
  Copy number: High Copy
Gene/Insert
  Gene/Insert name: mTagBFP2-T2A-iCreERT2
  Species: Synthetic
Resource information
  A portion of this plasmid was derived from a plasmid made by: pCAGGS is from BCCM/LMBP. mTagBFP2 is from Michael Davidson. iCre is from Rolf Sprengel. ERT2 is from Pierre Chambon.
Terms and licenses: Academic/Nonprofit Terms; Industry Terms: Not Available to Industry
How to cite: pCAGGS-mTagBFP2-T2A-iCreERT2 (PVV) was a gift from Mario Capecchi (Addgene plasmid # 128172 ; http://n2t.net/addgene:128172 ; RRID:Addgene_128172)
